Addgene plasmid #204256: pQE60 P123G wgMDH
Purpose: Bacterial expression of P123G wgMDH with IPTG induction - Active site loop mutant
Depositing lab: Malate dehydrogenase CUREs Community (MCC). Depositing organization: University of San Diego. Publication: Organelle and translocatable forms of glyoxysomal malate dehydrogenase. The effect of the N-terminal presequence. Cox B, Chit MM, Weaver T, Gietl C, Bailey J, Bell E, Banaszak L. FEBS J. 2005 Feb;272(3):643-54. doi: 10.1111/j.1742-4658.2004.04475.x. PubMed 15670147.
Backbone
  Vector backbone: pQE60
  Backbone manufacturer: Qiagen
  Backbone size w/o insert (bp): 3391
  Vector type: Bacterial Expression
Growth in bacteria
  Bacterial resistance: Ampicillin, 100 μg/mL
  Growth temperature: 37°C
  Growth strain: DH5alpha
  Copy number: Low Copy
Gene/Insert
  Gene/Insert name: MDHG_CITLA (alt name: watermelon glyoxysomal malate dehydrogenase)
  Species: Citrullus lanatus subsp. Vulgaris
  Insert size (bp): 987
  Mutation: P123G
  Tag / fusion protein: 6X His (C terminal on insert)
  Cloning method: Restriction Enzyme; 5′ cloning site NcoI (destroyed during cloning); 3′ cloning site BglII (not destroyed)
  Sequencing primers: 5′ CCCGAAAAGTGCCACCTG; 3′ CCAGTAATGACCTCAGAAC
Resource information
  A portion of this plasmid was derived from a plasmid made by: Received from Leonard J. Banaszak; Original construct from Christine Gietl
Terms and licenses: Academic/Nonprofit Terms; Industry Terms: Not Available to Industry
Depositor comments: For more information, please see the MDH CUREs Community website: https://www.mdhcures.org/
How to cite: pQE60 P123G wgMDH was a gift from Malate dehydrogenase CUREs Community (MCC) (Addgene plasmid # 204256 ; http://n2t.net/addgene:204256 ; RRID:Addgene_204256)
