[The description below was written by a language model from this plasmid's Addgene catalogue record and pLannotate feature annotations shown in this document.]
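Description:
pQE60 P123G wgMDH is a bacterial expression plasmid built on the Qiagen pQE60 backbone for IPTG-inducible production of a point mutant of watermelon (Citrullus lanatus) glyoxysomal malate dehydrogenase in E. coli. It is propagated through a ColE1/pMB1-type origin and selected with ampicillin via a β-lactamase gene driven by its own promoter. The catalogue lists it as low copy, and the feature table shows a pBR322 bom region and only a short fragment of rop. A partial chloramphenicol acetyltransferase cassette with a truncated cat promoter lies downstream of the expression unit. It is annotated only as fragments, and chloramphenicol is not listed as a selection.

The insert, recorded as 987 bp, encodes MDHG_CITLA carrying the P123G substitution, which the depositor describes as an active site loop mutation. It was cloned between NcoI (destroyed during cloning) and BglII, placing the coding sequence in frame with a C-terminal 6xHis tag for metal-affinity purification. A lac operator sits just upstream of the coding sequence, so lac repressor blocks transcription until IPTG is added. The annotation does not call the promoter itself, and no lacI gene is annotated on the plasmid, so repressor would presumably have to come from the host or a helper plasmid. Transcription is terminated by the phage lambda t0 terminator, with an rrnB T1 terminator following the cat fragment.

The plasmid comes from a community that runs course-based undergraduate research on malate dehydrogenase. It is suited to expressing and purifying the mutant enzyme for comparison with wild type, for example to examine how the active site loop contributes to the enzyme's function.
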