Features (pLannotate 1.2.2; 12 found; start..end, strand, type, name):
     30..46      +  protein_bind   lac operator: The lac repressor binds to the lac operator to inhibit transcription in E. coli. This inhibition can be relieved by adding lactose or isopropyl-β-D-thiogalactopyranoside (IPTG). lac repressor encoded by lacI
     86..1042    +  CDS            MDHG_CITLA (fragment): Experimental evidence at protein level: Swiss-Prot protein existence level 1. From Citrullus lanatus (Watermelon) (Citrullus vulgaris).
   1049..1066    +  CDS            7xHis (fragment): 6xHis affinity tag
   1089..1183    +  terminator     lambda t0 terminator: transcription terminator from phage lambda
   1198..1226    +  promoter       cat promoter (fragment): promoter of the E. coli cat gene encoding chloramphenicol acetyltransferase
   1227..1890    +  CDS            CmR (fragment): chloramphenicol acetyltransferase; cat; confers resistance to chloramphenicol
   1955..2041    +  terminator     rrnB T1 terminator: Escherichia coli rrnB; transcription terminator T1 from the E. coli rrnB gene
   2053..2094    +  CDS            rop (fragment): Rop protein, which maintains plasmids at low copy number; rop
   2196..2336    +  misc_feature   bom: basis of mobility region from pBR322
   2522..3110    -  rep_origin     ori: high-copy-number ColE1/pMB1/pBR322/pUC origin of replication
   3281..4141    -  CDS            AmpR: β-lactamase; bla; confers resistance to ampicillin, carbenicillin, and related antibiotics
   4142..4246    -  promoter       AmpR promoter: bla
>Addgene plasmid #204256 | pQE60 P123G wgMDH | addgene full sequence | sequence record 411013 | Addgene NGS Result
CTCGAGAAATCATAAAAAATTTATTTGCTTTGTGAGCGGATAACAATTTCACACAGAATTCATTAAAGAG
GAGAAATTAACTATGGCTAAAGGCGGAGCTCCCGGGTTCAAAGTCGCAATACTTGGCGCTGCCGGTGGCA
TTGGCCAGCCCCTTGCGATGTTGATGAAGATGAATCCTCTGGTTTCTGTTCTACATCTATATGATGTAGT
CAATGCCCCTGGTGTCACCGCTGATATTAGCCACATGGACACGGGTGCTGTGGTGCGTGGATTCTTGGGG
CAGCAGCAGCTGGAGGCTGCGCTTACTGGCATGGATCTTATTATAGTCCCTGCAGGTGTTGGCCGAAAAC
CAGGAATGACGAGGGATGATCTGTTCAAAATAAACGCAGGAATTGTCAAGACTCTGTGTGAAGGGATTGC
AAAGTGTTGTCCAAGAGCCATTGTCAACCTGATCAGTAATCCTGTGAACTCCACCGTGCCCATCGCAGCT
GAAGTTTTCAAGAAGGCTGGAACTTATGATCCAAAGCGACTTCTGGGAGTTACAATGCTCGACGTAGTCA
GAGCCAATACCTTTGTGGCAGAAGTATTGGGTCTTGATCCTCGGGATGTTGATGTTCCAGTTGTTGGCGG
TCATGCTGGTGTAACCATTTTGCCCCTTCTATCTCAGGTGAAGCCTCCAAGTTCTTTCACACAAGAAGAG
ATTAGTTACCTGACTGATAGGATTCAAAATGGTGGAACAGAAGTTGTCGAGGCCAAAGCAGGAGCTGGTT
CAGCAACTCTCTCAATGGCTTATGCTGCCGTTAAGTTTGCAGATGCATGCCTCAGGGGCTTAAGAGGAGA
TGCTGGTGTCATTGAATGCGCGTTTGTGTCTTCTCAGGTGACTGAACTTCCATTCTTTGCATCAAAAGTA
CGACTTGGTCGCAATGGTATCGAAGAAGTATACTCCCTTGGCCCGCTAAATGAGTATGAGAGGATTGGAT
TGGAGAAAGCGAAGAAAGAGTTGGCAGGAAGCATTGAGAAGGGAGTTTCCTTCATCAGAAGCAGATCTCA
TCACCATCACCATCACTAAGCTTAATTAGCTGAGCTTGGACTCCTGTTGATAGATCCAGTAATGACCTCA
GAACTCCATCTGGATTTGTTCAGAACGCTCGGTTGCCGCCGGGCGTTTTTTATTGGTGAGAATCCAAGCT
AGCTTGGCGAGATTTTCAGGAGCTAAGGAAGCTAAAATGGAGAAAAAAATCACTGGATATACCACCGTTG
ATATATCCCAATGGCATCGTAAAGAACATTTTGAGGCATTTCAGTCAGTTGCTCAATGTACCTATAACCA
GACCGTTCAGCTGGATATTACGGCCTTTTTAAAGACCGTAAAGAAAAATAAGCACAAGTTTTATCCGGCC
TTTATTCACATTCTTGCCCGCCTGATGAATGCTCATCCGGAATTTCGTATGGCAATGAAAGACGGTGAGC
TGGTGATATGGGATAGTGTTCACCCTTGTTACACCGTTTTCCATGAGCAAACTGAAACGTTTTCATCGCT
CTGGAGTGAATACCACGACGATTTCCGGCAGTTTCTACACATATATTCGCAAGATGTGGCGTGTTACGGT
GAAAACCTGGCCTATTTCCCTAAAGGGTTTATTGAGAATATGTTTTTCGTCTCAGCCAATCCCTGGGTGA
GTTTCACCAGTTTTGATTTAAACGTGGCCAATATGGACAACTTCTTCGCCCCCGTTTTCACCATGCATGG
GCAAATATTATACGCAAGGCGACAAGGTGCTGATGCCGCTGGCGATTCAGGTTCATCATGCCGTTTGTGA
TGGCTTCCATGTCGGCAGAATGCTTAATGAATTACAACAGTACTGCGATGAGTGGCAGGGCGGGGCGTAA
TTTTTTTAAGGCAGTTATTGGTGCCCTTAAACGCCTGGGGTAATGACTCTCTAGCTTGAGGCATCAAATA
AAACGAAAGGCTCAGTCGAAAGACTGGGCCTTTCGTTTTATCTGTTGTTTGTCGGTGAACGCTCTCCTGA
GTAGGACAAATCCGCCCTCTAGAGCTGCCTCGCGCGTTTCGGTGATGACGGTGAAAACCTCTGACACATG
CAGCTCCCGGAGACGGTCACAGCTTGTCTGTAAGCGGATGCCGGGAGCAGACAAGCCCGTCAGGGCGCGT
CAGCGGGTGTTGGCGGGTGTCGGGGCGCAGCCATGACCCAGTCACGTAGCGATAGCGGAGTGTATACTGG
CTTAACTATGCGGCATCAGAGCAGATTGTACTGAGAGTGCACCATATGCGGTGTGAAATACCGCACAGAT
GCGTAAGGAGAAAATACCGCATCAGGCGCTCTTCCGCTTCCTCGCTCACTGACTCGCTGCGCTCGGTCGT
TCGGCTGCGGCGAGCGGTATCAGCTCACTCAAAGGCGGTAATACGGTTATCCACAGAATCAGGGGATAAC
GCAGGAAAGAACATGTGAGCAAAAGGCCAGCAAAAGGCCAGGAACCGTAAAAAGGCCGCGTTGCTGGCGT
TTTTCCATAGGCTCCGCCCCCCTGACGAGCATCACAAAAATCGACGCTCAAGTCAGAGGTGGCGAAACCC
GACAGGACTATAAAGATACCAGGCGTTTCCCCCTGGAAGCTCCCTCGTGCGCTCTCCTGTTCCGACCCTG
CCGCTTACCGGATACCTGTCCGCCTTTCTCCCTTCGGGAAGCGTGGCGCTTTCTCATAGCTCACGCTGTA
GGTATCTCAGTTCGGTGTAGGTCGTTCGCTCCAAGCTGGGCTGTGTGCACGAACCCCCCGTTCAGCCCGA
CCGCTGCGCCTTATCCGGTAACTATCGTCTTGAGTCCAACCCGGTAAGACACGACTTATCGCCACTGGCA
GCAGCCACTGGTAACAGGATTAGCAGAGCGAGGTATGTAGGCGGTGCTACAGAGTTCTTGAAGTGGTGGC
CTAACTACGGCTACACTAGAAGGACAGTATTTGGTATCTGCGCTCTGCTGAAGCCAGTTACCTTCGGAAA
AAGAGTTGGTAGCTCTTGATCCGGCAAACAAACCACCGCTGGTAGCGGTGGTTTTTTTGTTTGCAAGCAG
CAGATTACGCGCAGAAAAAAAGGATCTCAAGAAGATCCTTTGATCTTTTCTACGGGGTCTGACGCTCAGT
GGAACGAAAACTCACGTTAAGGGATTTTGGTCATGAGATTATCAAAAAGGATCTTCACCTAGATCCTTTT
AAATTAAAAATGAAGTTTTAAATCAATCTAAAGTATATATGAGTAAACTTGGTCTGACAGTTACCAATGC
TTAATCAGTGAGGCACCTATCTCAGCGATCTGTCTATTTCGTTCATCCATAGTTGCCTGACTCCCCGTCG
TGTAGATAACTACGATACGGGAGGGCTTACCATCTGGCCCCAGTGCTGCAATGATACCGCGAGACCCACG
CTCACCGGCTCCAGATTTATCAGCAATAAACCAGCCAGCCGGAAGGGCCGAGCGCAGAAGTGGTCCTGCA
ACTTTATCCGCCTCCATCCAGTCTATTAATTGTTGCCGGGAAGCTAGAGTAAGTAGTTCGCCAGTTAATA
GTTTGCGCAACGTTGTTGCCATTGCTACAGGCATCGTGGTGTCACGCTCGTCGTTTGGTATGGCTTCATT
CAGCTCCGGTTCCCAACGATCAAGGCGAGTTACATGATCCCCCATGTTGTGCAAAAAAGCGGTTAGCTCC
TTCGGTCCTCCGATCGTTGTCAGAAGTAAGTTGGCCGCAGTGTTATCACTCATGGTTATGGCAGCACTGC
ATAATTCTCTTACTGTCATGCCATCCGTAAGATGCTTTTCTGTGACTGGTGAGTACTCAACCAAGTCATT
CTGAGAATAGTGTATGCGGCGACCGAGTTGCTCTTGCCCGGCGTCAATACGGGATAATACCGCGCCACAT
AGCAGAACTTTAAAAGTGCTCATCATTGGAAAACGTTCTTCGGGGCGAAAACTCTCAAGGATCTTACCGC
TGTTGAGATCCAGTTCGATGTAACCCACTCGTGCACCCAACTGATCTTCAGCATCTTTTACTTTCACCAG
CGTTTCTGGGTGAGCAAAAACAGGAAGGCAAAATGCCGCAAAAAAGGGAATAAGGGCGACACGGAAATGT
TGAATACTCATACTCTTCCTTTTTCAATATTATTGAAGCATTTATCAGGGTTATTGTCTCATGAGCGGAT
ACATATTTGAATGTATTTAGAAAAATAAACAAATAGGGGTTCCGCGCACATTTCCCCGAAAAGTGCCACC
TGACGTCTAAGAAACCATTATTATCATGACATTAACCTATAAAAATAGGCGTATCACGAGGCCCTTTCGT
CTTCAC
